>Addgene plasmid #176918 | pcDNA3.1(+)_Granulin 1+linker2 | addgene full sequence | sequence record 362539 | Addgene NGS Result
CACATTTCCCCGAAAAGTGCCACCTGACGTCGACGGATCGGGAGATCTCCCGATCCCCTATGGTGCACTC
TCAGTACAATCTGCTCTGATGCCGCATAGTTAAGCCAGTATCTGCTCCCTGCTTGTGTGTTGGAGGTCGC
TGAGTAGTGCGCGAGCAAAATTTAAGCTACAACAAGGCAAGGCTTGACCGACAATTGCATGAAGAATCTG
CTTAGGGTTAGGCGTTTTGCGCTGCTTCGCGATGTACGGGCCAGATATACGCGTTGACATTGATTATTGA
CTAGTTATTAATAGTAATCAATTACGGGGTCATTAGTTCATAGCCCATATATGGAGTTCCGCGTTACATA
ACTTACGGTAAATGGCCCGCCTGGCTGACCGCCCAACGACCCCCGCCCATTGACGTCAATAATGACGTAT
GTTCCCATAGTAACGCCAATAGGGACTTTCCATTGACGTCAATGGGTGGAGTATTTACGGTAAACTGCCC
ACTTGGCAGTACATCAAGTGTATCATATGCCAAGTACGCCCCCTATTGACGTCAATGACGGTAAATGGCC
CGCCTGGCATTATGCCCAGTACATGACCTTATGGGACTTTCCTACTTGGCAGTACATCTACGTATTAGTC
ATCGCTATTACCATGGTGATGCGGTTTTGGCAGTACATCAATGGGCGTGGATAGCGGTTTGACTCACGGG
GATTTCCAAGTCTCCACCCCATTGACGTCAATGGGAGTTTGTTTTGGCACCAAAATCAACGGGACTTTCC
AAAATGTCGTAACAACTCCGCCCCATTGACGCAAATGGGCGGTAGGCGTGTACGGTGGGAGGTCTATATA
AGCAGAGCTCTCTGGCTAACTAGAGAACCCACTGCTTACTGGCTTATCGAAATTAATACGACTCACTATA
GGGAGACCCAAGCTGGCTAGCGTTTAAACTTAAGCTTGCCACCATGTGGACTCTGGTGAGCTGGGTCGCA
CTGACCGCAGGACTGGTGGCTGGATCTGCATGGAGTCACCCTCAGTTCGAGAAGGGAGGAGGAAGTGGAG
GAGGATCAGGAGGAAGCGCATGGTCCCATCCACAGTTTGAAAAAGGCGCTTCTGACTACAAGGACGATGA
CGATAAAGGAGGCCCCTGCCAGGTCGATGCCCACTGTTCTGCTGGCCATAGTTGCATCTTCACCGTGTCC
GGGACAAGCTCCTGCTGTCCCTTTCCTGAGGCCGTCGCTTGTGGGGACGGACACCATTGCTGTCCCAGGG
GGTTCCACTGTTCCGCCGATGGACGGTCTTGCTTTCAGAGATCAGGAAACAATAGCGTGGGCTGACTCGA
GTCTAGAGGGCCCGTTTAAACCCGCTGATCAGCCTCGACTGTGCCTTCTAGTTGCCAGCCATCTGTTGTT
TGCCCCTCCCCCGTGCCTTCCTTGACCCTGGAAGGTGCCACTCCCACTGTCCTTTCCTAATAAAATGAGG
AAATTGCATCGCATTGTCTGAGTAGGTGTCATTCTATTCTGGGGGGTGGGGTGGGGCAGGACAGCAAGGG
GGAGGATTGGGAAGACAATAGCAGGCATGCTGGGGATGCGGTGGGCTCTATGGCTTCTGAGGCGGAAAGA
ACCAGCTGGGGCTCTAGGGGGTATCCCC
[124 nt withheld, positions 1639-1762]
C
[91 nt withheld, positions 1764-1854]
A
[49 nt withheld, positions 1856-1904]
CCTTTGACGTTGGAGTCCACGTTCTTT
[37 nt withheld, positions 1932-1968]
ACCCTATCTCGGTCTATTCTTTTGATTTATAAGGGATTTTGCCGATTTCGGCCTATTGGTTAAAAAATGA
GCTGATTTAACAAAAATTTAACGCGAATTAATTCTGTGGAATGTGTGTCAGTTAGGGTGTGGAAAGTCCC
CAGGCTCCCCAGCAGGCAGAAGTATGCAAAGCATGCATCTCAATTAGTCAGCAACCAGGTGTGGAAAGTC
CCCAGGCTCCCCAGCAGGCAGAAGTATGCAAAGCATGCATCTCAATTAGTCAGCAACCATAGTCCCGCCC
CTAACTCCGCCCATCCCGCCCCTAACTCCGCCCAGTTCCGCCCATTCTCCGCCCCATGGCTGACTAATTT
TTTTTATTTATGCAGAGGCCGAGGCCGCCTCTGCCTCTGAGCTATTCCAGAAGTAGTGAGGAGGCTTTTT
TGGAGGCCTAGGCTTTTGCAAAAAGCTCCCGGGAGCTTGTATATCCATTTTCGGATCTGATCAAGAGACA
GGATGAGGATCGTTTCGCATGATTGAACAAGATGGATTGCACGCAGGTTCTCCGGCCGCTTGGGTGGAGA
GGCTATTCGGCTATGACTGGGCACAACAGACAATCGGCTGCTCTGATGCCGCCGTGTTCCGGCTGTCAGC
GCAGGGGCGCCCGGTTCTTTTTGTCAAGACCGACCTGTCCGGTGCCCTGAATGAACTGCAGGACGAGGCA
GCGCGGCTATCGTGGCTGGCCACGACGGGCGTTCCTTGCGCAGCTGTGCTCGACGTTGTCACTGAAGCGG
GAAGGGACTGGCTGCTATTGGGCGAAGTGCCGGGGCAGGATCTCCTGTCATCTCACCTTGCTCCTGCCGA
GAAAGTATCCATCATGGCTGATGCAATGCGGCGGCTGCATACGCTTGATCCGGCTACCTGCCCATTCGAC
CACCAAGCGAAACATCGCATCGAGCGAGCACGTACTCGGATGGAAGCCGGTCTTGTCGATCAGGATGATC
TGGACGAAGAGCATCAGGGGCTCGCGCCAGCCGAACTGTTCGCCAGGCTCAAGGCGCGCATGCCCGACGG
CGAGGATCTCGTCGTGACCCATGGCGATGCCTGCTTGCCGAATATCATGGTGGAAAATGGCCGCTTTTCT
GGATTCATCGACTGTGGCCGGCTGGGTGTGGCGGACCGCTATCAGGACATAGCGTTGGCTACCCGTGATA
TTGCTGAAGAGCTTGGCGGCGAATGGGCTGACCGCTTCCTCGTGCTTTACGGTATCGCCGCTCCCGATTC
GCAGCGCATCGCCTTCTATCGCCTTCTTGACGAGTTCTTCTGAGCGGGACTCTGGGGTTCGAAATGACCG
ACCAAGCGACGCCCAACCTGCCATCACGAGATTTCGATTCCACCGCCGCCTTCTATGAAAGGTTGGGCTT
CGGAATCGTTTTCCGGGACGCCGGCTGGATGATCCTCCAGCGCGGGGATCTCATGCTGGAGTTCTTCGCC
CACCCCAACTTGTTTATTGCAGCTTATAATGGTTACAAATAAAGCAATAGCATCACAAATTTCACAAATA
AAGCATTTTTTTCACTGCATTCTAGTTGTGGTTTGTCCAAACTCATCAATGTATCTTATCATGTCTGTAT
ACCGTCGACCTCTAGCTAGAGCTTGGCGTAATCATGGTCATAGCTGTTTCCTGTGTGAAATTGTTATCCG
CTCACAATTCCACACAACATACGAGCCGGAAGCATAAAGTGTAAAGCCTGGGGTGCCTAATGAGTGAGCT
AACTCACATTAATTGCGTTGCGCTCACTGCCCGCTTTCCAGTCGGGAAACCTGTCGTGCCAGCTGCATTA
ATGAATCGGCCAACGCGCGGGGAGAGGCGGTTTGCGTATTGGGCGCTCTTCCGCTTCCTCGCTCACTGAC
TCGCTGCGCTCGGTCGTTCGGCTGCGGCGAGCGGTATCAGCTCACTCAAAGGCGGTAATACGGTTATCCA
CAGAATCAGGGGATAACGCAGGAAAGAACATGTGAGCAAAAGGCCAGCAAAAGGCCAGGAACCGTAAAAA
GGCCGCGTTGCTGGCGTTTTTCCATAGGCTCCGCCCCCCTGACGAGCATCACAAAAATCGACGCTCAAGT
CAGAGGTGGCGAAACCCGACAGGACTATAAAGATACCAGGCGTTTCCCCCTGGAAGCTCCCTCGTGCGCT
CTCCTGTTCCGACCCTGCCGCTTACCGGATACCTGTCCGCCTTTCTCCCTTCGGGAAGCGTGGCGCTTTC
TCATAGCTCACGCTGTAGGTATCTCAGTTCGGTGTAGGTCGTTCGCTCCAAGCTGGGCTGTGTGCACGAA
CCCCCCGTTCAGCCCGACCGCTGCGCCTTATCCGGTAACTATCGTCTTGAGTCCAACCCGGTAAGACACG
ACTTATCGCCACTGGCAGCAGCCACTGGTAACAGGATTAGCAGAGCGAGGTATGTAGGCGGTGCTACAGA
GTTCTTGAAGTGGTGGCCTAACTACGGCTACACTAGAAGAACAGTATTTGGTATCTGCGCTCTGCTGAAG
CCAGTTACCTTCGGAAAAAGAGTTGGTAGCTCTTGATCCGGCAAACAAACCACCGCTGGTAGCGGTGGTT
TTTTTGTTTGCAAGCAGCAGATTACGCGCAGAAAAAAAGGATCTCAAGAAGATCCTTTGATCTTTTCTAC
GGGGTCTGACGCTCAGTGGAACGAAAACTCACGTTAAGGGATTTTGGTCATGAGATTATCAAAAAGGATC
TTCACCTAGATCCTTTTAAATTAAAAATGAAGTTTTAAATCAATCTAAAGTATATATGAGTAAACTTGGT
CTGACAGTTACCAATGCTTAATCAGTGAGGCACCTATCTCAGCGATCTGTCTATTTCGTTCATCCATAGT
TGCCTGACTCCCCGTCGTGTAGATAACTACGATACGGGAGGGCTTACCATCTGGCCCCAGTGCTGCAATG
ATACCGCGAGACCCACGCTCACCGGCTCCAGATTTATCAGCAATAAACCAGCCAGCCGGAAGGGCCGAGC
GCAGAAGTGGTCCTGCAACTTTATCCGCCTCCATCCAGTCTATTAATTGTTGCCGGGAAGCTAGAGTAAG
TAGTTCGCCAGTTAATAGTTTGCGCAACGTTGTTGCCATTGCTACAGGCATCGTGGTGTCACGCTCGTCG
TTTGGTATGGCTTCATTCAGCTCCGGTTCCCAACGATCAAGGCGAGTTACATGATCCCCCATGTTGTGCA
AAAAAGCGGTTAGCTCCTTCGGTCCTCCGATCGTTGTCAGAAGTAAGTTGGCCGCAGTGTTATCACTCAT
GGTTATGGCAGCACTGCATAATTCTCTTACTGTCATGCCATCCGTAAGATGCTTTTCTGTGACTGGTGAG
TACTCAACCAAGTCATTCTGAGAATAGTGTATGCGGCGACCGAGTTGCTCTTGCCCGGCGTCAATACGGG
ATAATACCGCGCCACATAGCAGAACTTTAAAAGTGCTCATCATTGGAAAACGTTCTTCGGGGCGAAAACT
CTCAAGGATCTTACCGCTGTTGAGATCCAGTTCGATGTAACCCACTCGTGCACCCAACTGATCTTCAGCA
TCTTTTACTTTCACCAGCGTTTCTGGGTGAGCAAAAACAGGAAGGCAAAATGCCGCAAAAAAGGGAATAA
GGGCGACACGGAAATGTTGAATACTCATACTCTTCCTTTTTCAATATTATTGAAGCATTTATCAGGGTTA
TTGTCTCATGAGCGGATACATATTTGAATGTATTTAGAAAAATAAACAAATAGGGGTTCCGCG
Features (pLannotate 1.2.2; 20 found; start..end, strand, type, name):
     59..111     -  misc_feature   bom (fragment): basis of mobility region from pBR322
    266..645     +  enhancer       CMV enhancer: human cytomegalovirus immediate early enhancer
    646..849     +  promoter       CMV promoter: human cytomegalovirus (CMV) immediate early promoter
    845..878     +  LTR            5' LTR (truncated) (fragment): truncated 5' long terminal repeat (LTR) from HIV-1
    894..912     +  promoter       T7 promoter: promoter for bacteriophage T7 RNA polymerase
    954..1322    +  CDS            GRN (fragment): GRN_HUMAN - Experimental evidence at protein level: Swiss-Prot protein existence level 1. [Granulin-7]: Stabilizes CTSD through interaction with CTSD leading to maintain its aspartic-type peptidase activity. From Homo sapiens (Human).
   1369..1593    +  polyA_signal   bGH poly(A) signal: bovine growth hormone polyadenylation signal
   1597..1618    +  promoter       SV40 promoter (fragment): SV40 enhancer and early promoter
   1639..2067    +  rep_origin     f1 ori (sequence partly withheld): f1 bacteriophage origin of replication; arrow indicates direction of (+) strand synthesis
   2081..2410    +  promoter       SV40 promoter: SV40 enhancer and early promoter
   2477..3268    +  CDS            neo: KKA2_KLEPN - Also known as kan, nptII. Experimental evidence at protein level: Swiss-Prot protein existence level 1. Resistance to kanamycin, neomycin, paromomycin, ribostamycin, butirosin and gentamicin B. From Klebsiella pneumoniae.
   3292..3450    +  CDS            ble (fragment): BLE_KLEPN - Experimental evidence at protein level: Swiss-Prot protein existence level 1. Binding protein with a strong affinity to the bleomycin family of antibiotics. Binds to CL990; an antimitotic-antibiotic compound. From Klebsiella pneumoniae.
   3445..3566    +  polyA_signal   SV40 poly(A) signal: SV40 polyadenylation signal
   3639..3655    -  protein_bind   lac operator: The lac repressor binds to the lac operator to inhibit transcription in E. coli. This inhibition can be relieved by adding lactose or isopropyl-β-D-thiogalactopyranoside (IPTG). lac repressor encoded by lacI
   3663..3693    -  promoter       lac promoter: promoter for the E. coli lac operon
   3708..3729    -  protein_bind   CAP binding site: CAP binding activates transcription in the presence of cAMP. E. coli catabolite activator protein
   3742..3834    -  CDS            lacI (fragment): lac repressor; lacI; The lac repressor binds to the lac operator to inhibit transcription in E. coli. This inhibition can be relieved by adding lactose or isopropyl-β-D-thiogalactopyranoside (IPTG).
   4017..4605    -  rep_origin     ori: high-copy-number ColE1/pMB1/pBR322/pUC origin of replication
   4776..5636    -  CDS            AmpR: β-lactamase; bla; confers resistance to ampicillin, carbenicillin, and related antibiotics
   5637..5741    -  promoter       AmpR promoter: bla
