[The description below was written by a language model from this plasmid's Addgene catalogue record and pLannotate feature annotations shown in this document.]
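Description:
pcDNA3.1(+)_Granulin 1+linker2 is a 5.7 kb mammalian expression plasmid built on the pcDNA3.1(+) backbone. It is maintained in E. coli through a high-copy ColE1/pUC-type origin and an ampicillin resistance gene (β-lactamase with its own promoter), and it also carries an f1 phage origin that allows single-stranded DNA production. For selection in mammalian cells, an SV40 enhancer/early promoter drives a neomycin phosphotransferase gene terminated by an SV40 polyadenylation signal, so stable transfectants can be selected with G418. The short bom, lac promoter/operator, lacI, ble and HIV-1 LTR matches in the automated annotation are small fragments and appear to be backbone remnants or incidental similarity hits rather than functional parts of the design.

The payload is a portion of human GRN (progranulin), annotated as a roughly 370 bp coding fragment, corresponding to granulin 1 together with the adjacent linker 2 region of the precursor. According to the catalogue entry, the open reading frame begins with a signal peptide, followed by Twin-Strep and FLAG tags placed at the N-terminus of the granulin segment. This arrangement should direct the protein into the secretory pathway while leaving the tags on the product for detection and affinity purification; the tags are not annotated separately in the feature table. Expression is driven by the CMV immediate-early enhancer and promoter and terminated by the bovine growth hormone polyadenylation signal, and a T7 promoter upstream of the insert permits in vitro transcription. The stated purpose is expression of this individual granulin-plus-linker fragment in mammalian cells. The associated work concerns the intracellular proteolytic processing of progranulin into stable lysosomal granulins and their reduction in frontotemporal dementia caused by GRN mutations.
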