Addgene plasmid #176918: pcDNA3.1(+)_Granulin 1+linker2
Purpose: express Granulin 1 with linker 2 in mammalian cells
Depositing lab: Thomas Kukar. Publication: Intracellular Proteolysis of Progranulin Generates Stable, Lysosomal Granulins that Are Haploinsufficient in Patients with Frontotemporal Dementia Caused by GRN Mutations. Holler CJ, Taylor G, Deng Q, Kukar T. eNeuro. 2017 Aug 18;4(4). pii: eN-NWR-0100-17. doi: 10.1523/ENEURO.0100-17.2017. eCollection 2017 Jul-Aug. PubMed 28828399.
Backbone
  Vector backbone: pcDNA3.1(+)
  Vector type: Mammalian Expression
  Selectable markers: Neomycin (select with G418)
Growth in bacteria
  Bacterial resistance: Ampicillin, 100 μg/mL
  Growth temperature: 37°C
  Growth strain: DH5alpha
  Copy number: High Copy
Gene/Insert
  Gene/Insert name: Granulin 1+linker2 (alt name: GRN)
  Species: H. sapiens (human)
  Entrez Gene: GRN (a.k.a. CLN11, FTD2, GEP, GP88, PCDGF, PEPI, PGRN)
  Tag / fusion protein: Twin-Strep and FLAG tags encoded after Signal Peptide (N terminal on insert)
Terms and licenses: Academic/Nonprofit Terms; Industry Terms: Not Available to Industry
How to cite: pcDNA3.1(+)_Granulin 1+linker2 was a gift from Thomas Kukar (Addgene plasmid # 176918 ; http://n2t.net/addgene:176918 ; RRID:Addgene_176918)
